>Addgene plasmid #177250 | hu6-sgCebpd_v2 (opti) | addgene full sequence | sequence record 352717 | Addgene NGS Result
AAATCCTGGTTGCTGTCTCTTTATGAGGAGTTGTGGCCCGTTGTCAGGCAACGTGGCGTGGTGTGCACTG
TGTTTGCTGACGCAACCCCCACTGGTTGGGGCATTGCCACCACCTGTCAGCTCCTTTCCGGGACTTTCGC
TTTCCCCCTCCCTATTGCCACGGCGGAACTCATCGCCGCCTGCCTTGCCCGCTGCTGGACAGGGGCTCGG
CTGTTGGGCACTGACAATTCCGTGGTGTTGTCGGGGAAATCATCGTCCTTTCCTTGGCTGCTCGCCTGTG
TTGCCACCTGGATTCTGCGCGGGACGTCCTTCTGCTACGTCCCTTCGGCCCTCAATCCAGCGGACCTTCC
TTCCCGCGGCCTGCTGCCGGCTCTGCGGCCTCTTCCGCGTCTTCGCCTTCGCCCTCAGACGAGTCGGATC
TCCCTTTGGGCCGCCTCCCCGCATCGATACCGTCGACCTCGATCGAGACCTAGAAAAACATGGAGCAATC
ACAAGTAGCAATACAGCAGCTACCAATGCTGATTGTGCCTGGCTAGAAGCACAAGAGGAGGAGGAGGTGG
GTTTTCCAGTCACACCTCAGGTACCTTTAAGACCAATGACTTACAAGGCAGCTGTAGATCTTAGCCACTT
TTTAAAAGAAAAGGGGGGACTGGAAGGGCTAATTCACTCCCAACGAAGACAAGATATCCTTGATCTGTGG
ATCTACCACACACAAGGCTACTTCCCTGATTGGCAGAACTACACACCAGGGCCAGGGATCAGATATCCAC
TGACCTTTGGATGGTGCTACAAGCTAGTACCAGTTGAGCAAGAGAAGGTAGAAGAAGCCAATGAAGGAGA
GAACACCCGCTTGTTACACCCTGTGAGCCTGCATGGGATGGATGACCCGGAGAGAGAAGTATTAGAGTGG
AGGTTTGACAGCCGCCTAGCATTTCATCACATGGCCCGAGAGCTGCATCCGGACTGTACTGGGTCTCTCT
GGTTAGACCAGATCTGAGCCTGGGAGCTCTCTGGCTAACTAGGGAACCCACTGCTTAAGCCTCAATAAAG
CTTGCCTTGAGTGCTTCAAGTAGTGTGTGCCCGTCTGTTGTGTGACTCTGGTAACTAGAGATCCCTCAGA
CCCTTTTAGTCAGTGTGGAAAATCTCTAGCAGCATGTGAGCAAAAGGCCAGCAAAAGGCCAGGAACCGTA
AAAAGGCCGCGTTGCTGGCGTTTTTCCATAGGCTCCGCCCCCCTGACGAGCATCACAAAAATCGACGCTC
AAGTCAGAGGTGGCGAAACCCGACAGGACTATAAAGATACCAGGCGTTTCCCCCTGGAAGCTCCCTCGTG
CGCTCTCCTGTTCCGACCCTGCCGCTTACCGGATACCTGTCCGCCTTTCTCCCTTCGGGAAGCGTGGCGC
TTTCTCATAGCTCACGCTGTAGGTATCTCAGTTCGGTGTAGGTCGTTCGCTCCAAGCTGGGCTGTGTGCA
CGAACCCCCCGTTCAGCCCGACCGCTGCGCCTTATCCGGTAACTATCGTCTTGAGTCCAACCCGGTAAGA
CACGACTTATCGCCACTGGCAGCAGCCACTGGTAACAGGATTAGCAGAGCGAGGTATGTAGGCGGTGCTA
CAGAGTTCTTGAAGTGGTGGCCTAACTACGGCTACACTAGAAGAACAGTATTTGGTATCTGCGCTCTGCT
GAAGCCAGTTACCTTCGGAAAAAGAGTTGGTAGCTCTTGATCCGGCAAACAAACCACCGCTGGTAGCGGT
GGTTTTTTTGTTTGCAAGCAGCAGATTACGCGCAGAAAAAAAGGATCTCAAGAAGATCCTTTGATCTTTT
CTACGGGGTCTGACGCTCAGTGGAACGAAAACTCACGTTAAGGGATTTTGGTCATGAGATTATCAAAAAG
GATCTTCACCTAGATCCTTTTAAATTAAAAATGAAGTTTTAAATCAATCTAAAGTATATATGAGTAAACT
TGGTCTGACAGTTACCAATGCTTAATCAGTGAGGCACCTATCTCAGCGATCTGTCTATTTCGTTCATCCA
TAGTTGCCTGACTCCCCGTCGTGTAGATAACTACGATACGGGAGGGCTTACCATCTGGCCCCAGTGCTGC
AATGATACCGCGAGACCCACGCTCACCGGCTCCAGATTTATCAGCAATAAACCAGCCAGCCGGAAGGGCC
GAGCGCAGAAGTGGTCCTGCAACTTTATCCGCCTCCATCCAGTCTATTAATTGTTGCCGGGAAGCTAGAG
TAAGTAGTTCGCCAGTTAATAGTTTGCGCAACGTTGTTGCCATTGCTACAGGCATCGTGGTGTCACGCTC
GTCGTTTGGTATGGCTTCATTCAGCTCCGGTTCCCAACGATCAAGGCGAGTTACATGATCCCCCATGTTG
TGCAAAAAAGCGGTTAGCTCCTTCGGTCCTCCGATCGTTGTCAGAAGTAAGTTGGCCGCAGTGTTATCAC
TCATGGTTATGGCAGCACTGCATAATTCTCTTACTGTCATGCCATCCGTAAGATGCTTTTCTGTGACTGG
TGAGTACTCAACCAAGTCATTCTGAGAATAGTGTATGCGGCGACCGAGTTGCTCTTGCCCGGCGTCAATA
CGGGATAATACCGCGCCACATAGCAGAACTTTAAAAGTGCTCATCATTGGAAAACGTTCTTCGGGGCGAA
AACTCTCAAGGATCTTACCGCTGTTGAGATCCAGTTCGATGTAACCCACTCGTGCACCCAACTGATCTTC
AGCATCTTTTACTTTCACCAGCGTTTCTGGGTGAGCAAAAACAGGAAGGCAAAATGCCGCAAAAAAGGGA
ATAAGGGCGACACGGAAATGTTGAATACTCATACTCTTCCTTTTTCAATATTATTGAAGCATTTATCAGG
GTTATTGTCTCATGAGCGGATACATATTTGAATGTATTTAGAAAAATAAACAAATAGGGGTTCCGCGCAC
ATTTCCCCGAAAAGTGCCACCTGACGTCGACGGATCGGGAGATCTCCCGATCCCCTATGGTGCACTCTCA
GTACAATCTGCTCTGATGCCGCATAGTTAAGCCAGTATCTGCTCCCTGCTTGTGTGTTGGAGGTCGCTGA
GTAGTGCGCGAGCAAAATTTAAGCTACAACAAGGCAAGGCTTGACCGACAATTGCATGAAGAATCTGCTT
AGGGTTAGGCGTTTTGCGCTGCTTCGCGATGTACGGGCCAGATATACGCGTTGACATTGATTATTGACTA
GTTATTAATAGTAATCAATTACGGGGTCATTAGTTCATAGCCCATATATGGAGTTCCGCGTTACATAACT
TACGGTAAATGGCCCGCCTGGCTGACCGCCCAACGACCCCCGCCCATTGACGTCAATAATGACGTATGTT
CCCATAGTAACGCCAATAGGGACTTTCCATTGACGTCAATGGGTGGAGTATTTACGGTAAACTGCCCACT
TGGCAGTACATCAAGTGTATCATATGCCAAGTACGCCCCCTATTGACGTCAATGACGGTAAATGGCCCGC
CTGGCATTATGCCCAGTACATGACCTTATGGGACTTTCCTACTTGGCAGTACATCTACGTATTAGTCATC
GCTATTACCATGGTGATGCGGTTTTGGCAGTACATCAATGGGCGTGGATAGCGGTTTGACTCACGGGGAT
TTCCAAGTCTCCACCCCATTGACGTCAATGGGAGTTTGTTTTGGCACCAAAATCAACGGGACTTTCCAAA
ATGTCGTAACAACTCCGCCCCATTGACGCAAATGGGCGGTAGGCGTGTACGGTGGGAGGTCTATATAAGC
AGCGCGTTTTGCCTGTACTGGGTCTCTCTGGTTAGACCAGATCTGAGCCTGGGAGCTCTCTGGCTAACTA
GGGAACCCACTGCTTAAGCCTCAATAAAGCTTGCCTTGAGTGCTTCAAGTAGTGTGTGCCCGTCTGTTGT
GTGACTCTGGTAACTAGAGATCCCTCAGACCCTTTTAGTCAGTGTGGAAAATCTCTAGCAGTGGCGCCCG
AACAGGGACTTGAAAGCGAAAGGGAAACCAGAGGAGCTCTCTCGACGCAGGACTCGGCTTGCTGAAGCGC
GCACGGCAAGAGGCGAGGGGCGGCGACTGGTGAGTACGCCAAAAATTTTGACTAGCGGAGGCTAGAAGGA
GAGAGATGGGTGCGAGAGCGTCAGTATTAAGCGGGGGAGAATTAGATCGCGATGGGAAAAAATTCGGTTA
AGGCCAGGGGGAAAGAAAAAATATAAATTAAAACATATAGTATGGGCAAGCAGGGAGCTAGAACGATTCG
CAGTTAATCCTGGCCTGTTAGAAACATCAGAAGGCTGTAGACAAATACTGGGACAGCTACAACCATCCCT
TCAGACAGGATCAGAAGAACTTAGATCATTATATAATACAGTAGCAACCCTCTATTGTGTGCATCAAAGG
ATAGAGATAAAAGACACCAAGGAAGCTTTAGACAAGATAGAGGAAGAGCAAAACAAAAGTAAGACCACCG
CACAGCAAGCGGCCGGCCGCTGATCTTCAGACCTGGAGGAGGAGATATGAGGGACAATTGGAGAAGTGAA
TTATATAAATATAAAGTAGTAAAAATTGAACCATTAGGAGTAGCACCCACCAAGGCAAAGAGAAGAGTGG
TGCAGAGAGAAAAAAGAGCAGTGGGAATAGGAGCTTTGTTCCTTGGGTTCTTGGGAGCAGCAGGAAGCAC
TATGGGCGCAGCGTCAATGACGCTGACGGTACAGGCCAGACAATTATTGTCTGGTATAGTGCAGCAGCAG
AACAATTTGCTGAGGGCTATTGAGGCGCAACAGCATCTGTTGCAACTCACAGTCTGGGGCATCAAGCAGC
TCCAGGCAAGAATCCTGGCTGTGGAAAGATACCTAAAGGATCAACAGCTCCTGGGGATTTGGGGTTGCTC
TGGAAAACTCATTTGCACCACTGCTGTGCCTTGGAATGCTAGTTGGAGTAATAAATCTCTGGAACAGATT
TGGAATCACACGACCTGGATGGAGTGGGACAGAGAAATTAACAATTACACAAGCTTAATACACTCCTTAA
TTGAAGAATCGCAAAACCAGCAAGAAAAGAATGAACAAGAATTATTGGAATTAGATAAATGGGCAAGTTT
GTGGAATTGGTTTAACATAACAAATTGGCTGTGGTATATAAAATTATTCATAATGATAGTAGGAGGCTTG
GTAGGTTTAAGAATAGTTTTTGCTGTACTTTCTATAGTGAATAGAGTTAGGCAGGGATATTCACCATTAT
CGTTTCAGACCCACCTCCCAACCCCGAGGGGACCCGACAGGCCCGAAGGAATAGAAGAAGAAGGTGGAGA
GAGAGACAGAGACAGATCCATTCGATTAGTGAACGGATCGGCACTGCGTGCGCCAATTCTGCAGACAAAT
GGCAGTATTCATCCACAATTTTAAAAGAAAAGGGGGGATTGGGGGGTACAGTGCAGGGGAAAGAATAGTA
GACATAATAGCAACAGACATACAAACTAAAGAATTACAAAAACAAATTACAAAAATTCAAAATTTTCGGG
TTTATTACAGGGACAGCAGAGATCCAGTTTGGTTAGTACCGGGCCCGCTCTAGCCCTGCAGGAACTGTTT
AAACTGTGAGGGCCTATTTCCCATGATTCCTTCATATTTGCATATACGATACAAGGCTGTTAGAGAGATA
ATTGGAATTAATTTGACTGTAAACACAAAGATATTAGTACAAAATACGTGACGTAGAAAGTAATAATTTC
TTGGGTAGTTTGCAGTTTTAAAATTATGTTTTAAAATGGACTATCATATGCTTACCGTAACTTGAAAGTA
TTTCGATTTCTTGGCTTTATATATCTTGTGGAAAGGACGAAACACCGTCGTACATGGCAGGAGTCGGTTT
AAGAGCTATGCTGGAAACAGCATAGCAAGTTTAAATAAGGCTAGTCCGTTATCAACTTGAAAAAGTGGCA
CCGAGTCGGTGCTTTTTTGTTTGGCGCGCCTATGGCTTAATTAACATGGCGGCCGCATTCTACCGGGTAG
GGGAGGCGCTTTTCCCAAGGCAGTCTGGAGCATGCGCTTTAGCAGCCCCGCTGGGCACTTGGCGCTACAC
AAGTGGCCTCTGGCCTCGCACACATTCCACATCCACCGGTAGGCGCCAACCGGCTCCGTTCTTTGGTGGC
CCCTTCGCGCCACCTTCTACTCCTCCCCTAGTCAGGAAGTTCCCCCCCGCCCCGCAGCTCGCGTCGTGCA
GGACGTGACAAATGGAAGTAGCACGTCTCACTAGTCTCGTGCAGATGGACAGCACCGCTGAGCAATGGAA
GCGGGTAGGCCTTTGGGGCAGCGGCCAATAGCAGCTTTGCTCCTTCGCTTTCTGGGCTCAGAGGCTGGGA
AGGGGTGGGTCCGGGGGCGGGCTCAGGGGCGGGCTCAGGGGCGGGGCGGGCGCCCGAAGGTCCTCCGGAG
GCCCGGCATTCTGCACGCTTCAAAAGCGCACGTCTGCCGCGCTGTTCTCCTCTTCCTCATCTCCGGGACC
CGGGATGCCCAAGAAGAAGAGGAAGGTGTCCAATTTACTGACCGTACACCAAAATTTGCCTGCATTACCG
GTCGATGCAACGAGTGATGAGGTTCGCAAGAACCTGATGGACATGTTCAGGGATCGCCAGGCGTTTTCTG
AGCATACCTGGAAAATGCTTCTGTCCGTTTGCCGGTCGTGGGCGGCATGGTGCAAGTTGAATAACCGGAA
ATGGTTTCCCGCAGAACCTGAAGATGTTCGCGATTATCTTCTATATCTTCAGGCGCGCGGTCTGGCAGTA
AAAACTATCCAGCAACATTTGGGCCAGCTAAACATGCTTCATCGTCGGTCCGGGCTGCCACGACCAAGTG
ACAGCAATGCTGTTTCACTGGTTATGCGGCGGATCCGAAAAGAAAACGTTGATGCCGGTGAACGTGCAAA
ACAGGCTCTAGCGTTCGAACGCACTGATTTCGACCAGGTTCGTTCACTCATGGAAAATAGCGATCGCTGC
CAGGATATACGTAATCTGGCATTTCTGGGGATTGCTTATAACACCCTGTTACGTATAGCCGAAATTGCCA
GGATCAGGGTTAAAGATATCTCACGTACTGACGGTGGGAGAATGTTAATCCATATTGGCAGAACGAAAAC
GCTGGTTAGCACCGCAGGTGTAGAGAAGGCACTTAGCCTGGGGGTAACTAAACTGGTCGAGCGATGGATT
TCCGTCTCTGGTGTAGCTGATGATCCGAATAACTACCTGTTTTGCCGGGTCAGAAAAAATGGTGTTGCCG
CGCCATCTGCCACCAGCCAGCTATCAACTCGCGCCCTGGAAGGGATTTTTGAAGCAACTCATCGATTGAT
TTACGGCGCTAAGGATGACTCTGGTCAGAGATACCTGGCCTGGTCTGGACACAGTGCCCGTGTCGGAGCC
GCGCGAGATATGGCCCGCGCTGGAGTTTCAATACCGGAGATCATGCAAGCTGGTGGCTGGACCAATGTAA
ATATTGTCATGAACTATATCCGTAACCTGGATAGTGAAACAGGGGCAATGGTGCGCCTGCTGGAAGATGG
CGATTAGCCATGTTTAAGGGTTCCGGTTCCACTAGGTACAATTCGATATCAAGCTTATCGATAATCAACC
TCTGGATTACAAAATTTGTGAAAGATTGACTGGTATTCTTAACTATGTTGCTCCTTTTACGCTATGTGGA
TACGCTGCTTTAATGCCTTTGTATCATGCTATTGCTTCCCGTATGGCTTTCATTTTCTCCTCCTTGTAT
Features (pLannotate 1.2.2; 21 found; start..end, strand, type, name):
    443..462     +  misc_feature   MCS (fragment): pBluescript multiple cloning site
    464..964     +  CDS            nef (fragment): NEF_HV1LA - Experimental evidence at protein level: Swiss-Prot protein existence level 1. Extracellular Nef protein targets CD4(+) T-lymphocytes for apoptosis by interacting with CXCR4 surface receptors. From Human immunodeficiency virus type 1 group M subtype B (isolate Lai) (HIV-1).
    971..1151    +  LTR            5' LTR (truncated): truncated 5' long terminal repeat (LTR) from HIV-1
   1213..1801    -  rep_origin     ori: high-copy-number ColE1/pMB1/pBR322/pUC origin of replication
   1972..2832    -  CDS            AmpR: β-lactamase; bla; confers resistance to ampicillin, carbenicillin, and related antibiotics
   2833..2937    -  promoter       AmpR promoter: bla
   2996..3048    -  misc_feature   bom (fragment): basis of mobility region from pBR322
   3203..3582    +  enhancer       CMV enhancer: human cytomegalovirus immediate early enhancer
   3583..3782    +  promoter       CMV promoter: human cytomegalovirus (CMV) immediate early promoter
   3800..3980    +  LTR            5' LTR (truncated): truncated 5' long terminal repeat (LTR) from HIV-1
   4027..4152    +  misc_feature   HIV-1 Ψ: packaging signal of human immunodeficiency virus type 1
   4136..4474    +  CDS            HIV-1 gag (fragment): gag protein from human immunodeficiency virus 1; gag
   4649..4882    +  misc_feature   RRE: The Rev response element (RRE) of HIV-1 allows for Rev-dependent mRNA export from the nucleus to the cytoplasm.
   5259..5359    +  CDS            Rev (fragment): human immunodeficiency virus 1 (HIV-1) Rev protein; rev; enhances nuclear export of unspliced and incompletely spliced viral mRNAs
   5409..5526    +  misc_feature   cPPT/CTS: central polypurine tract and central termination sequence of HIV-1
   5608..5848    +  promoter       U6 promoter: RNA polymerase III promoter for human U6 snRNA
   5895..5962    +  misc_RNA       tracrRNA (fragment): trans-activating CRISPR RNA for the Streptococcus pyogenes CRISPR/Cas9 system
   6015..6507    +  promoter       PGK promoter: mouse phosphoglycerate kinase 1 promoter
   6537..7567    +  CDS            Cre (fragment): site-specific recombinase Cre is a site-specific recombinase from bacteriophage P1. Recombination occurs at loxP sequences.
   7600..7623    +  misc_feature   MCS (fragment): pBluescript multiple cloning site
   7623..442     +  misc_feature   WPRE (across the origin): woodchuck hepatitis virus posttranscriptional regulatory element
