[The description below was written by a language model from this plasmid's Addgene catalogue record and pLannotate feature annotations shown in this document.]
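Description:
hu6-sgCebpd_v2 (opti) is a lentiviral transfer plasmid built on the pLL3.3 backbone that delivers both a CRISPR guide RNA against mouse Cebpd and Cre recombinase. It is propagated in bacteria through a high-copy ColE1/pUC-type origin and selected with ampicillin via the β-lactamase gene. According to the record, it derives from a parental pLL3.3 U6-chimeric RNA/PGK-Cre vector in which an XhoI stuffer was removed and replaced with the Cebpd-targeting spacer.

The viral genome is transcribed in packaging cells from a CMV enhancer/promoter fused to a truncated HIV-1 5' LTR. This is followed by the Ψ packaging signal with a partial gag sequence, the Rev response element for Rev-dependent nuclear export, and the cPPT/CTS, which aids nuclear import of the reverse-transcribed genome. The payload consists of two independent expression units. A human U6 RNA polymerase III promoter drives the Cebpd sgRNA, joined to a Streptococcus pyogenes Cas9 tracrRNA-derived scaffold; the "opti" in the name may refer to an optimised scaffold, though the record does not say so. Downstream, the mouse PGK promoter drives Cre. A WPRE follows Cre to enhance transcript stability and expression, ahead of the 3' LTR region, which is annotated as a nef fragment plus a truncated LTR.

The plasmid carries no Cas9, so editing depends on Cas9 supplied by the target cells or animal. Pairing Cre with an sgRNA suits systems with loxP-regulated alleles, where Cre can switch on or delete conditional genes in the same transduced cells in which Cebpd is disrupted. The associated publication concerns LKB1 and C/EBP factors in lung cancer.
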