Addgene plasmid #177250: hu6-sgCebpd_v2 (opti)
Purpose: Same as pLL3.3;U6(BstXI)-XhoI-chimeric RNA;PGK-Cre but XhoI stuffer removed, expresses Cebpd gRNA
Depositing lab: Monte Winslow. Depositing organization: Stanford University. Publication: LKB1 drives stasis and C/EBP-mediated reprogramming to an alveolar type II fate in lung cancer. Murray CW, Brady JJ, Han M, Cai H, Tsai MK, Pierce SE, Cheng R, Demeter J, Feldser DM, Jackson PK, Shackelford DB, Winslow MM. Nat Commun. 2022 Feb 28;13(1):1090. doi: 10.1038/s41467-022-28619-8. PubMed 35228570.
Backbone
  Vector backbone: pLL3.3
  Vector type: Lentiviral
Growth in bacteria
  Bacterial resistance: Ampicillin, 100 μg/mL
  Growth temperature: 37°C
  Growth strain: NEB Stable
  Copy number: High Copy
Gene/Insert
  Gene/Insert name: sgCebpd_2nd
  gRNA/shRNA sequence: GTCGTACATGGCAGGAGTCG
  Species: M. musculus (mouse)
  Promoter: hU6
  Cloning method: Ligation Independent Cloning
Terms and licenses: Academic/Nonprofit Terms; Industry Terms: Not Available to Industry
How to cite: hu6-sgCebpd_v2 (opti) was a gift from Monte Winslow (Addgene plasmid # 177250 ; http://n2t.net/addgene:177250 ; RRID:Addgene_177250)
